>Addgene plasmid #46429 | pGEX FynA-SH2 | depositor full sequence | sequence record 65579 | Full Sequence
ACGTTATCGACTGCACGGTGCACCAATGCTTCTGGCGTCAGGCAGCCATCGGAAGCTGTGGTATGGCTGT
GCAGGTCGTAAATCACTGCATAATTCGTGTCGCTCAAGGCGCACTCCCGTTCTGGATAATGTTTTTTGCG
CCGACATCATAACGGTTCTGGCAAATATTCTGAAATGAGCTGTTGACAATTAATCATCGGCTCGTATAAT
GTGTGGAATTGTGAGCGGATAACAATTTCACACAGGAAACAGTATTCATGTCCCCTATACTAGGTTATTG
GAAAATTAAGGGCCTTGTGCAACCCACTCGACTTCTTTTGGAATATCTTGAAGAAAAATATGAAGAGCAT
TTGTATGAGCGCGATGAAGGTGATAAATGGCGAAACAAAAAGTTTGAATTGGGTTTGGAGTTTCCCAATC
TTCCTTATTATATTGATGGTGATGTTAAATTAACACAGTCTATGGCCATCATACGTTATATAGCTGACAA
GCACAACATGTTGGGTGGTTGTCCAAAAGAGCGTGCAGAGATTTCAATGCTTGAAGGAGCGGTTTTGGAT
ATTAGATACGGTGTTTCGAGAATTGCATATAGTAAAGACTTTGAAACTCTCAAAGTTGATTTTCTTAGCA
AGCTACCTGAAATGCTGAAAATGTTCGAAGATCGTTTATGTCATAAAACATATTTAAATGGTGATCATGT
AACCCATCCTGACTTCATGTTGTATGACGCTCTTGATGTTGTTTTATACATGGACCCAATGTGCCTGGAT
GCGTTCCCAAAATTAGTTTGTTTTAAAAAACGTATTGAAGCTATCCCACAAATTGATAAGTACTTGAAAT
CCAGCAAGTATATAGCATGGCCTTTGCAGGGCTGGCAAGCCACGTTTGGTGGTGGCGACCATCCTCCAAA
ATCGGATCTGGAAGTTCTGTTCCAGGGGCCCCTGGGATCCGACTCTATCCAGGCAGAAGAGTGGTACTTT
GGAAAACTTGGCCGAAAAGATGCTGAGCGACAGCTATTGTCCTTTGGAAACCCAAGAGGTACCTTTCTTA
TCCGCGAGAGTGAAACCACCAAAGGTGCCTATTCACTTTCTATCCGTGATTGGGATGATATGAAAGGAGA
CCATGTCAAACATTATAAAATTCGCAAACTTGACAATGGTGGATACTACATTACCACCCGGGCCCAGTTT
GAAACACTTCAGCAGCTTGTACAACATTACTCAGAGAGAGCTGCAGGTCTCTGCTGCCGCCTAGTAGTTC
CCTGTCACAAAGGGATGCCAGGAATTCATCGTGACGCAAGCTTGCTTGGTGGCGGTCTGAACGACATCTT
CGAGGCTCAGAAAATCGAATGGCACGAATAAGCGGCCGCATCGTGACTGACTGACGATCTGCCTCGCGCG
TTTCGGTGATGACGGTGAAAACCTCTGACACATGCAGCTCCCGGAGACGGTCACAGCTTGTCTGTAAGCG
GATGCCGGGAGCAGACAAGCCCGTCAGGGCGCGTCAGCGGGTGTTGGCGGGTGTCGGGGCGCAGCCATGA
CCCAGTCACGTAGCGATAGCGGAGTGTATAATTCTTGAAGACGAAAGGGCCTCGTGATACGCCTATTTTT
ATAGGTTAATGTCATGATAATAATGGTTTCTTAGACGTCAGGTGGCACTTTTCGGGGAAATGTGCGCGGA
ACCCCTATTTGTTTATTTTTCTAAATACATTCAAATATGTATCCGCTCATGAGACAATAACCCTGATAAA
TGCTTCAATAATATTGAAAAAGGAAGAGTATGAGTATTCAACATTTCCGTGTCGCCCTTATTCCCTTTTT
TGCGGCATTTTGCCTTCCTGTTTTTGCTCACCCAGAAACGCTGGTGAAAGTAAAAGATGCTGAAGATCAG
TTGGGTGCACGAGTGGGTTACATCGAACTGGATCTCAACAGCGGTAAGATCCTTGAGAGTTTTCGCCCCG
AAGAACGTTTTCCAATGATGAGCACTTTTAAAGTTCTGCTATGTGGCGCGGTATTATCCCGTGTTGACGC
CGGGCAAGAGCAACTCGGTCGCCGCATACACTATTCTCAGAATGACTTGGTTGAGTACTCACCAGTCACA
GAAAAGCATCTTACGGATGGCATGACAGTAAGAGAATTATGCAGTGCTGCCATAACCATGAGTGATAACA
CTGCGGCCAACTTACTTCTGACAACGATCGGAGGACCGAAGGAGCTAACCGCTTTTTTGCACAACATGGG
GGATCATGTAACTCGCCTTGATCGTTGGGAACCGGAGCTGAATGAAGCCATACCAAACGACGAGCGTGAC
ACCACGATGCCTGCAGCAATGGCAACAACGTTGCGCAAACTATTAACTGGCGAACTACTTACTCTAGCTT
CCCGGCAACAATTAATAGACTGGATGGAGGCGGATAAAGTTGCAGGACCACTTCTGCGCTCGGCCCTTCC
GGCTGGCTGGTTTATTGCTGATAAATCTGGAGCCGGTGAGCGTGGGTCTCGCGGTATCATTGCAGCACTG
GGGCCAGATGGTAAGCCCTCCCGTATCGTAGTTATCTACACGACGGGGAGTCAGGCAACTATGGATGAAC
GAAATAGACAGATCGCTGAGATAGGTGCCTCACTGATTAAGCATTGGTAACTGTCAGACCAAGTTTACTC
ATATATACTTTAGATTGATTTAAAACTTCATTTTTAATTTAAAAGGATCTAGGTGAAGATCCTTTTTGAT
AATCTCATGACCAAAATCCCTTAACGTGAGTTTTCGTTCCACTGAGCGTCAGACCCCGTAGAAAAGATCA
AAGGATCTTCTTGAGATCCTTTTTTTCTGCGCGTAATCTGCTGCTTGCAAACAAAAAAACCACCGCTACC
AGCGGTGGTTTGTTTGCCGGATCAAGAGCTACCAACTCTTTTTCCGAAGGTAACTGGCTTCAGCAGAGCG
CAGATACCAAATACTGTCCTTCTAGTGTAGCCGTAGTTAGGCCACCACTTCAAGAACTCTGTAGCACCGC
CTACATACCTCGCTCTGCTAATCCTGTTACCAGTGGCTGCTGCCAGTGGCGATAAGTCGTGTCTTACCGG
GTTGGACTCAAGACGATAGTTACCGGATAAGGCGCAGCGGTCGGGCTGAACGGGGGGTTCGTGCACACAG
CCCAGCTTGGAGCGAACGACCTACACCGAACTGAGATACCTACAGCGTGAGCTATGAGAAAGCGCCACGC
TTCCCGAAGGGAGAAAGGCGGACAGGTATCCGGTAAGCGGCAGGGTCGGAACAGGAGAGCGCACGAGGGA
GCTTCCAGGGGGAAACGCCTGGTATCTTTATAGTCCTGTCGGGTTTCGCCACCTCTGACTTGAGCGTCGA
TTTTTGTGATGCTCGTCAGGGGGGCGGAGCCTATGGAAAAACGCCAGCAACGCGGCCTTTTTACGGTTCC
TGGCCTTTTGCTGGCCTTTTGCTCACATGTTCTTTCCTGCGTTATCCCCTGATTCTGTGGATAACCGTAT
TACCGCCTTTGAGTGAGCTGATACCGCTCGCCGCAGCCGAACGACCGAGCGCAGCGAGTCAGTGAGCGAG
GAAGCGGAAGAGCGCCTGATGCGGTATTTTCTCCTTACGCATCTGTGCGGTATTTCACACCGCATAAATT
CCGACACCATCGAATGGTGCAAAACCTTTCGCGGTATGGCATGATAGCGCCCGGAAGAGAGTCAATTCAG
GGTGGTGAATGTGAAACCAGTAACGTTATACGATGTCGCAGAGTATGCCGGTGTCTCTTATCAGACCGTT
TCCCGCGTGGTGAACCAGGCCAGCCACGTTTCTGCGAAAACGCGGGAAAAAGTGGAAGCGGCGATGGCGG
AGCTGAATTACATTCCCAACCGCGTGGCACAACAACTGGCGGGCAAACAGTCGTTGCTGATTGGCGTTGC
CACCTCCAGTCTGGCCCTGCACGCGCCGTCGCAAATTGTCGCGGCGATTAAATCTCGCGCCGATCAACTG
GGTGCCAGCGTGGTGGTGTCGATGGTAGAACGAAGCGGCGTCGAAGCCTGTAAAGCGGCGGTGCACAATC
TTCTCGCGCAACGCGTCAGTGGGCTGATCATTAACTATCCGCTGGATGACCAGGATGCCATTGCTGTGGA
AGCTGCCTGCACTAATGTTCCGGCGTTATTTCTTGATGTCTCTGACCAGACACCCATCAACAGTATTATT
TTCTCCCATGAAGACGGTACGCGACTGGGCGTGGAGCATCTGGTCGCATTGGGTCACCAGCAAATCGCGC
TGTTAGCGGGCCCATTAAGTTCTGTCTCGGCGCGTCTGCGTCTGGCTGGCTGGCATAAATATCTCACTCG
CAATCAAATTCAGCCGATAGCGGAACGGGAAGGCGACTGGAGTGCCATGTCCGGTTTTCAACAAACCATG
CAAATGCTGAATGAGGGCATCGTTCCCACTGCGATGCTGGTTGCCAACGATCAGATGGCGCTGGGCGCAA
TGCGCGCCATTACCGAGTCCGGGCTGCGCGTTGGTGCGGATATCTCGGTAGTGGGATACGACGATACCGA
AGACAGCTCATGTTATATCCCGCCGTCAACCACCATCAAACAGGATTTTCGCCTGCTGGGGCAAACCAGC
GTGGACCGCTTGCTGCAACTCTCTCAGGGCCAGGCGGTGAAGGGCAATCAGCTGTTGCCCGTCTCACTGG
TGAAAAGAAAAACCACCCTGGCGCCCAATACGCAAACCGCCTCTCCCCGCGCGTTGGCCGATTCATTAAT
GCAGCTGGCACGACAGGTTTCCCGACTGGAAAGCGGGCAGTGAGCGCAACGCAATTAATGTGAGTTAGCT
CACTCATTAGGCACCCCAGGCTTTACACTTTATGCTTCCGGCTCGTATGTTGTGTGGAATTGTGAGCGGA
TAACAATTTCACACAGGAAACAGCTATGACCATGATTACGGATTCACTGGCCGTCGTTTTACAACGTCGT
GACTGGGAAAACCCTGGCGTTACCCAACTTAATCGCCTTGCAGCACATCCCCCTTTCGCCAGCTGGCGTA
ATAGCGAAGAGGCCCGCACCGATCGCCCTTCCCAACAGTTGCGCAGCCTGAATGGCGAATGGCGCTTTGC
CTGGTTTCCGGCACCAGAAGCGGTGCCGGAAAGCTGGCTGGAGTGCGATCTTCCTGAGGCCGATACTGTC
GTCGTCCCCTCAAACTGGCAGATGCACGGTTACGATGCGCCCATCTACACCAACGTAACCTATCCCATTA
CGGTCAATCCGCCGTTTGTTCCCACGGAGAATCCGACGGGTTGTTACTCGCTCACATTTAATGTTGATGA
AAGCTGGCTACAGGAAGGCCAGACGCGAATTATTTTTGATGGCGTTGGAATT
Features (pLannotate 1.2.2; 18 found; start..end, strand, type, name):
      6..107     -  CDS            yciV (fragment): RNAAM_ECOLI - Also known as trpH From Escherichia coli (strain K12).
    183..211     +  promoter       tac promoter: strong E. coli promoter; hybrid between the trp and lac UV5 promoters
    219..235     +  protein_bind   lac operator: The lac repressor binds to the lac operator to inhibit transcription in E. coli. This inhibition can be relieved by adding lactose or isopropyl-β-D-thiogalactopyranoside (IPTG). lac repressor encoded by lacI
    258..911     +  CDS            GST26_SCHJA: Experimental evidence at protein level: Swiss-Prot protein existence level 1. GST isoenzymes appear to play a central role in the parasite detoxification system. Other functions are also suspected including a role in increasing the solubility of haematin in the parasite gut. From Schistosoma japonicum (Blood fluke).
    951..1280    +  CDS            FYN (fragment): FYN_HUMAN - Experimental evidence at protein level: Swiss-Prot protein existence level 1. Non-receptor tyrosine-protein kinase that plays a role in many biological processes including regulation of cell growth and survival, cell adhesion, integrin-mediated signaling, cytoskeletal remodeling, cell motility, immune response and axon guidance. Inactive FYN is phosphorylated on its C-terminal tail within the catalytic domain. Following activation by PKA, the protein subsequently associates with PTK2/FAK1, allowing PTK2/FAK1 phosphorylation, activation and targeting to focal adhesions. Involved in
   1317..1358    +  CDS            AviTag™ (fragment): peptide tag that allows for enzymatic biotinylation
   1389..1428    +  CDS            rop (fragment): Rop protein, which maintains plasmids at low copy number; rop
   1530..1570    +  misc_feature   bom (fragment): basis of mobility region from pBR322
   1675..1779    +  promoter       AmpR promoter: bla
   1780..2640    +  CDS            AmpR: β-lactamase; bla; confers resistance to ampicillin, carbenicillin, and related antibiotics
   2811..3399    +  rep_origin     ori: high-copy-number ColE1/pMB1/pBR322/pUC origin of replication
   3585..3636    -  misc_feature   bom (fragment): basis of mobility region from pBR322
   3643..3720    +  promoter       lacIq promoter: lacI (mutant); In the lacIq allele, a single base change in the promoter boosts expression of the lacI gene about 10-fold.
   3721..4803    +  CDS            lacI: lac repressor; lacI; The lac repressor binds to the lac operator to inhibit transcription in E. coli. This inhibition can be relieved by adding lactose or isopropyl-β-D-thiogalactopyranoside (IPTG).
   4816..4837    +  protein_bind   CAP binding site: CAP binding activates transcription in the presence of cAMP. E. coli catabolite activator protein
   4852..4882    +  promoter       lac promoter: promoter for the E. coli lac operon
   4890..4906    +  protein_bind   lac operator: The lac repressor binds to the lac operator to inhibit transcription in E. coli. This inhibition can be relieved by adding lactose or isopropyl-β-D-thiogalactopyranoside (IPTG). lac repressor encoded by lacI
   4926..5099    +  CDS            lacZα: LacZα fragment of β-galactosidase; lacZ fragment
