[The description below was written by a language model from this plasmid's Addgene catalogue record and pLannotate feature annotations shown in this document.]
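Description:
pGEX FynA-SH2 is a bacterial expression plasmid built on the pGEX6P1 backbone for producing the SH2 domain of human FYN (the FynA isoform) as a GST fusion protein in E. coli. The annotated sequence is 5,372 nt. It carries a ColE1/pMB1-type origin of replication and the β-lactamase gene with its own promoter for ampicillin selection. The catalogue lists the plasmid as low copy, although only short fragments of rop and the pBR322 bom region are annotated. A lacI gene driven by the lacIq promoter supplies lac repressor from the plasmid itself. Remnants of the lac promoter/operator region and a lacZα fragment lie downstream of it.

Expression is driven by the tac promoter, a strong trp/lac hybrid, followed by a lac operator, so transcription is held off by LacI and induced with IPTG. The open reading frame begins with Schistosoma japonicum glutathione S-transferase, which allows affinity capture on glutathione. According to the catalogue entry, a PreScission protease recognition site follows GST for removal of the tag, although this site is not separately annotated in the feature table. The roughly 340 bp FYN fragment, encoding amino acids 142–251, sits between retained BamHI and EcoRI sites. It is followed by a C-terminal AviTag, a short peptide that can be enzymatically biotinylated, which is annotated as a partial match. The depositor gives the fusion protein's mass as about 37.4 kDa. The associated publication concerns high-throughput phosphotyrosine profiling with SH2 domains. That is consistent with use of the purified, optionally biotinylated domain as a probe for tyrosine-phosphorylated proteins.
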