Addgene plasmid #46429: pGEX FynA-SH2
Depositing lab: Bruce Mayer. Depositing organization: University of Connecticut Health Center. Publication: High-throughput phosphotyrosine profiling using SH2 domains. Machida K, Thompson CM, Dierck K, Jablonowski K, Karkkainen S, Liu B, Zhang H, Nash PD, Newman DK, Nollau P, Pawson T, Renkema GH, Saksela K, Schiller MR, Shin DG, Mayer BJ. Mol Cell. 2007 Jun 22;26(6):899-915. 10.1016/j.molcel.2007.05.031 PubMed 17588523.
Backbone
  Vector backbone: pGEX6P1
  Backbone manufacturer: GE Healthcare Biosciences
  Backbone size w/o insert (bp): 4900
  Vector type: Bacterial Expression
Growth in bacteria
  Bacterial resistance: Ampicillin, 100 μg/mL
  Growth temperature: 37°C
  Growth strain: DH5alpha
  Copy number: Low Copy
Gene/Insert
  Gene/Insert name: FynA (alt names: FYN; SLK; SYN; MGC45350; FYN)
  Species: H. sapiens (human)
  Insert size (bp): 343
  Mutation: contains amino acids 142-251
  Entrez Gene: FYN (a.k.a. SLK, SYN, p59-FYN)
  Promoter: Tac
  Tag / fusion protein: GST (N terminal on backbone); PreScission (N terminal on backbone); AviTag (C terminal on backbone)
  Cloning method: Restriction Enzyme; 5′ cloning site BamHI (not destroyed); 3′ cloning site EcoRI (not destroyed)
  Sequencing primers: 5′ pGEX-5; 3′ pGEX-3
Terms and licenses: Academic/Nonprofit Terms; Industry Terms: Not Available to Industry
Depositor comments: The molecular weight of the GST fusion protein is approximately 37.4 kDa
How to cite: pGEX FynA-SH2 was a gift from Bruce Mayer (Addgene plasmid # 46429 ; http://n2t.net/addgene:46429 ; RRID:Addgene_46429)
