>Addgene plasmid #46429 | pGEX FynA-SH2 | depositor partial sequence | sequence record 65580 | Insert sequence
GGATCCGACTCTATCCAGGCAGAAGAGTGGTACTTTGGAAAACTTGGCCGAAAAGATGCTGAGCGACAGC
TATTGTCCTTTGGAAACCCAAGAGGTACCTTTCTTATCCGCGAGAGTGAAACCACCAAAGGTGCCTATTC
ACTTTCTATCCGTGATTGGGATGATATGAAAGGAGACCATGTCAAACATTATAAAATTCGCAAACTTGAC
AATGGTGGATACTACATTACCACCCGGGCCCAGTTTGAAACACTTCAGCAGCTTGTACAACATTACTCAG
AGAGAGCTGCAGGTCTCTGCTGCCGCCTAGTAGTTCCCTGTCACAAAGGGATGCCAGGAATTC
