>Addgene plasmid #46429 | pGEX FynA-SH2 | addgene partial sequence | sequence record 67006 | pGEX5
NCTCAAATCGGATCTGGAAGTTCTGTTCCAGGGGCCCCTGGGATCCGACTCTATCCAGGCAGAAGAGTGG
TACTTTGGAAAACTTGGCCGAAAAGATGCTGAGCGACAGCTATTGTCCTTTGGAAACCCAAGAGGTACCT
TTCTTATCCGCGAGAGTGAAACCACCAAAGGTGCCTATTCACTTTCTATCCGTGATTGGGATGATATGAA
AGGAGACCATGTCAAACATTATAAAATTCGCAAACTTGACAATGGTGGATACTACATTACCACCCGGGCC
CAGTTTGAAACACTTCAGCAGCTTGTACAACATTACTCAGAGAGAGCTGCAGGTCTCTGCTGCCGCCTAG
TAGTTCCCTGTCACAAAGGGATGCCAGGAATTCATCGTGACGCAAGCTTGCTTGGTGGCGGTCTGAACGA
CATCTTCGAGGCTCAGAAAATCGAATGGCACGAATAAGCGGCCGCATCGTGACTGACTGACGATCTGCCT
CGCGCGTTTCGGTGATGACGGTGAAAACCTCTGACACATGCAGCTCCCGGAGACGGTCACAGCTTGTCTG
TAAGCGGATGCCGGGAGCAGACAAGCCCGTCAGGGCGCGTCAGCGGGTGTTGGCGGGTGTCGGGGCGCAG
CCATGACCCAGTCACGTAGCGATAGCGGAGTGTATAATTCTTGAAGACGAAAGGGCCTCGTGATACGCCT
ATTTTTATAGGTTAATGTCATGATAATAATGGTTTCTTAGACGTCAGGTGGCACTTTTCGGGGAAATGTG
CGCGGAACCCCTATTTGTTTATTTTTCTAAATACATTCAAATATGTATCCGCTCATGAGACAATAACCCT
GATAAATGCTTCAATAATATTGAAAAAGGAAGAGTATGAGTATTCACATTTC
